>Addgene plasmid #187863 | pENN.AAV.SV40-si-HBV | addgene full sequence | sequence record 370200 | Addgene NGS Result
CTGCGCGCTCGCTCGCTCACTGAGGCCGCCCGGGCAAAGCCCGGGCGTCGGGCGACCTTTGGTCGCCCGG
CCTCAGTGAGCGAGCGAGCGCGCAGAGAGGGAGTGGCCAACTCCATCACTAGGGGTTCCTTGTAGTTAAT
GATTAACCCGCCATGCTACTTATCTACGTAGCCATGCTCTAGGAAGAGTACCATTGACGTCAATAATGAC
GTATGTTCCCATAGTAACGCCAATAGGGACTTTCCATTGACGTCAATGGGTGGAGTATTTACGGTAAACT
GCCCACTTGGCAGTACATCAAGTGTATCATATGCCAAGTACGCCCCCTATTGACGTCAATGACGGTAAAT
GGCCCGCCTGGCATTATGCCCAGTACATGACCTTATGGGACTTTCCTACTTGGCAGTACATCTACGTATT
AGTCATCGCTATTACCATGGTCGAGGTGAGCCCCACGTTCTGCTTCACTCTCCCCATCTCCCCCCCCTCC
CCACCCCCAATTTTGTATTTATTTATTTTTTAATTATTTTGTGCAGCGATGGGGGCGGGGGGGGGGGGGG
GGCGCGCGCCGGGGGGGGGGGGGGGGGGGGGGGGGGGGGGGGGGGSGRGGSGGRGRGGKGCGGCGGCAGC
CAATCAGAGCGGCGCGCTCCGAAAGTTTCCTTTTATGGCGAGGCGGCGGCGGCGGCGGCCCTATAAAAAG
CGAAGCGCGCGGCGGGCGGGAGTCGCTGCGCGCTGCCTTCGCCCCGTGCCCCGCTCCGCCGCCGCCTCGC
GCCGCCCGCCCCGGCTCTGACTGACCGCGTTACTCCCACAGGTGAGCGGGCGGGACGGCCCTTCTCCTCC
GGGCTGTAATTAGCGCTTGGTTTAATGACGGCTTGTTTCTTTTCTGTGGCTGCGTGAAAGCCTTGAGGGG
CTCCGGGAGGGCCCTTTGTGCGGGGGGAGCGGCTCGGGGCTGTCCGCGGGGGGACGGCTGCCTTCGGGGG
GGGYGGGRCMGGSSGSKSTAGAGGTACCGCTAGCCTCGAGGCGACTGAGAGTCCAAGAGTCCTCTTGTGA
AGCCACAGAAAGAGGACTCTTGGATTCTTAGCTGCCTCGAGTGACCTTCAGACCTTGGCACTGGAGGTGG
CCCGGCAGGATCCCGCCACCATGGTGAGCAAGGGCGAGGAGGTCATCAAAGAGTTCATGCGCTTCAAGGT
GCGCATGGAGGGCTCCATGAACGGCCACGAGTTCGAGATCGAGGGCGAGGGCGAGGGCCGCCCCTACGAG
GGCACCCAGACCGCCAAGCTGAAGGTGACCAAGGGCGGCCCCCTGCCCTTCGCCTGGGACATCCTGTCCC
CCCAGTTCATGTACGGCTCCAAGGCGTACGTGAAGCACCCCGCCGACATCCCCGATTACAAGAAGCTGTC
CTTCCCCGAGGGCTTCAAGTGGGAGCGCGTGATGAACTTCGAGGACGGCGGTCTGGTGACCGTGACCCAG
GACTCCTCCCTGCAGGACGGCACGCTGATCTACAAGGTGAAGATGCGCGGCACCAACTTCCCCCCCGACG
GCCCCGTAATGCAGAAGAAGACCATGGGCTGGGAGGCCTCCACCGAGCGCCTGTACCCCCGCGACGGCGT
GCTGAAGGGCGAGATCCACCAGGCCCTGAAGCTGAAGGACGGCGGCCACTACCTGGTGGAGTTCAAGACC
ATCTACATGGCCAAGAAGCCCGTGCAACTGCCCGGCTACTACTACGTGGACACCAAGCTGGACATCACCT
CCCACAACGAGGACTACACCATCGTGGAACAGTACGAGCGCTCCGAGGGCCGCCACCACCTGTTCCTGGG
GCATGGCACCGGCAGCACCGGCAGCGGCAGCTCCGGCACCGCCTCCTCCGAGGACAACAACATGGCCGTC
ATCAAAGAGTTCATGCGCTTCAAGGTGCGCATGGAGGGCTCCATGAACGGCCACGAGTTCGAGATCGAGG
GCGAGGGCGAGGGCCGCCCCTACGAGGGCACCCAGACCGCCAAGCTGAAGGTGACCAAGGGCGGCCCCCT
GCCCTTCGCCTGGGACATCCTGTCCCCCCAGTTCATGTACGGCTCCAAGGCGTACGTGAAGCACCCCGCC
GACATCCCCGATTACAAGAAGCTGTCCTTCCCCGAGGGCTTCAAGTGGGAGCGCGTGATGAACTTCGAGG
ACGGCGGTCTGGTGACCGTGACCCAGGACTCCTCCCTGCAGGACGGCACGCTGATCTACAAGGTGAAGAT
GCGCGGCACCAACTTCCCCCCCGACGGCCCCGTAATGCAGAAGAAGACCATGGGCTGGGAGGCCTCCACC
GAGCGCCTGTACCCCCGCGACGGCGTGCTGAAGGGCGAGATCCACCAGGCCCTGAAGCTGAAGGACGGCG
GCCGCTACCTGGTGGAGTTCAAGACCATCTACATGGCCAAGAAGCCCGTGCAACTGCCCGGCTACTACTA
CGTGGACACCAAGCTGGACATCACCTCCCACAACGAGGACTACACCATCGTGGAACAGTACGAGCGCTCC
GAGGGCCGCCACCACCTGTTCCTGTACGGCATGGACGAGCTGTACAAGTAAGAATTCGAAGCTTATCGAT
AATCAACCTCTGGATTACAAAATTTGTGAAAGATTGACTGGTATTCTTAACTATGTTGCTCCTTTTACGC
TATGTGGATACGCTGCTTTAATGCCTTTGTATCATGCTATTGCTTCCCGTATGGCTTTCATTTTCTCCTC
CTTGTATAAATCCTGGTTGCTGTCTCTTTATGAGGAGTTGTGGCCCGTTGTCAGGCAACGTGGCGTGGTG
TGCACTGTGTTTGCTGACGCAACCCCCACTGGTTGGGGCATTGCCACCACCTGTCAGCTCCTTTCCGGGA
CTTTCGCTTTCCCCCTCCCTATTGCCACGGCGGAACTCATCGCCGCCTGCCTTGCCCGCTGCTGGACAGG
GGCTCGGCTGTTGGGCACTGACAATTCCGTGGTGTTGTCGGGGAAATCATCGTCCTTTCCTTGGCTGCTC
GCCTGTGTTGCCACCTGGATTCTGCGCGGGACGTCCTTCTGCTACGTCCCTTCGGCCCTCAATCCAGCGG
ACCTTCCTTCCCGCGGCCTGCTGCCGGCTCTGCGGCCTCTTCCGCGTCTTCGCCTTCGCCCTCAGACGAG
TCGGATCTCCCTTTGGGCCGCCTCCCCGCATCGATACCGTCGACCCGGGCGGCCGCTTCGAGCAGACATG
ATAAGATACATTGATGAGTTTGGACAAACCACAACTAGAATGCAGTGAAAAAAATGCTTTATTTGTGAAA
TTTGTGATGCTATTGCTTTATTTGTAACCATTATAAGCTGCAATAAACAAGTTAACAACAACAATTGCAT
TCATTTTATGTTTCAGGTTCAGGGGGAGATGTGGGAGGTTTTTTAAAGCAAGTAAAACCTCTACAAATGT
GGTAAAATCGATAAGGATCTTCCTAGAGCATGGCTACGTAGATAAGTAGCATGGCGGGTTAATCATTAAC
TACAAGGAACCCCTAGTGATGGAGTTGGCCACTCCCTCTCTGCGCGCTCGCTCGCTCACTGAGGCCGGGC
GACCAAAGGTCGCCCGACGCCCGGGCTTTGCCCGGGCGGCCTCAGTGAGCGAGCGAGCGCGCAGCTGCAT
TAATGAATCGGCCAACGCGCGGGGAGAGGCGGTTTGCGTATTGGGCGCTCTTCCGCTTCCTCGCTCACTG
ACTCGCTGCGCTCGGTCGTTCGGCTGCGGCGAGCGGTATCAGCTCACTCAAAGGCGGTAATACGGTTATC
CACAGAATCAGGGGATAACGCAGGAAAGAACATGTGAGCAAAAGGCCAGCAAAAGGCCAGGAACCGTAAA
AAGGCCGCGTTGCTGGCGTTTTTCCATAGGCTCCGCCCCCCTGACGAGCATCACAAAAATCGACGCTCAA
GTCAGAGGTGGCGAAACCCGACAGGACTATAAAGATACCAGGCGTTTCCCCCTGGAAGCTCCCTCGTGCG
CTCTCCTGTTCCGACCCTGCCGCTTACCGGATACCTGTCCGCCTTTCTCCCTTCGGGAAGCGTGGCGCTT
TCTCATAGCTCACGCTGTAGGTATCTCAGTTCGGTGTAGGTCGTTCGCTCCAAGCTGGGCTGTGTGCACG
AACCCCCCGTTCAGCCCGACCGCTGCGCCTTATCCGGTAACTATCGTCTTGAGTCCAACCCGGTAAGACA
CGACTTATCGCCACTGGCAGCAGCCACTGGTAACAGGATTAGCAGAGCGAGGTATGTAGGCGGTGCTACA
GAGTTCTTGAAGTGGTGGCCTAACTACGGCTACACTAGAAGAACAGTATTTGGTATCTGCGCTCTGCTGA
AGCCAGTTACCTTCGGAAAAAGAGTTGGTAGCTCTTGATCCGGCAAACAAACCACCGCTGGTAGCGGTGG
TTTTTTTGTTTGCAAGCAGCAGATTACGCGCAGAAAAAAAGGATCTCAAGAAGATCCTTTGATCTTTTCT
ACGGGGTCTGACGCTCAGTGGAACGAAAACTCACGTTAAGGGATTTTGGTCATGAGATTATCAAAAAGGA
TCTTCACCTAGATCCTTTTAAATTAAAAATGAAGTTTTAAATCAATCTAAAGTATATATGAGTAAACTTG
GTCTGACAGTTACCAATGCTTAATCAGTGAGGCACCTATCTCAGCGATCTGTCTATTTCGTTCATCCATA
GTTGCCTGACTCCCCGTCGTGTAGATAACTACGATACGGGAGGGCTTACCATCTGGCCCCAGTGCTGCAA
TGATACCGCGAGACCCACGCTCACCGGCTCCAGATTTATCAGCAATAAACCAGCCAGCCGGAAGGGCCGA
GCGCAGAAGTGGTCCTGCAACTTTATCCGCCTCCATCCAGTCTATTAATTGTTGCCGGGAAGCTAGAGTA
AGTAGTTCGCCAGTTAATAGTTTGCGCAACGTTGTTGCCATTGCTACAGGCATCGTGGTGTCACGCTCGT
CGTTTGGTATGGCTTCATTCAGCTCCGGTTCCCAACGATCAAGGCGAGTTACATGATCCCCCATGTTGTG
CAAAAAAGCGGTTAGCTCCTTCGGTCCTCCGATCGTTGTCAGAAGTAAGTTGGCCGCAGTGTTATCACTC
ATGGTTATGGCAGCACTGCATAATTCTCTTACTGTCATGCCATCCGTAAGATGCTTTTCTGTGACTGGTG
AGTACTCAACCAAGTCATTCTGAGAATAGTGTATGCGGCGACCGAGTTGCTCTTGCCCGGCGTCAATACG
GGATAATACCGCGCCACATAGCAGAACTTTAAAAGTGCTCATCATTGGAAAACGTTCTTCGGGGCGAAAA
CTCTCAAGGATCTTACCGCTGTTGAGATCCAGTTCGATGTAACCCACTCGTGCACCCAACTGATCTTCAG
CATCTTTTACTTTCACCAGCGTTTCTGGGTGAGCAAAAACAGGAAGGCAAAATGCCGCAAAAAAGGGAAT
AAGGGCGACACGGAAATGTTGAATACTCATACTCTTCCTTTTTCAATATTATTGAAGCATTTATCAGGGT
TATTGTCTCATGAGCGGATACATATTTGAATGTATTTAGAAAAATAAACAAATAGGGGTTCCGCGCACAT
TTCCCCGAAAAGTGCCACCTAAATTGTAAGCGTTAATATTTTGTTAAAATTCGCGTTAAATTTTTGTTAA
ATCAGCTCATTTTTTAACCAATAGGCCGAAATCGGCAAAATCCCTTATAAATCAAAAGAATAGACCGAGA
TAGGGT
[37 nt withheld, positions 5747-5783]
AAAGAACGTGGACTCCAACGTCAAAGG
[49 nt withheld, positions 5811-5859]
T
[91 nt withheld, positions 5861-5951]
G
[124 nt withheld, positions 5953-6076]
CCCATTCGCCATTCAGGCTGCGCAACTGTTGGGAAGGGCGATCGGTGCGGGCCTCTTCGCTATTACGCCA
G
Features (pLannotate 1.2.2; 15 found; start..end, strand, type, name):
    191..439     +  enhancer       CMV enhancer (fragment): human cytomegalovirus immediate early enhancer
    719..854     +  intron         hybrid intron (fragment): hybrid between chicken β-actin (CBA) and minute virus of mice (MMV) introns (Gray et al., 2011)
    943..982     +  intron         chimeric intron (fragment): chimera between introns from chicken β-actin and rabbit β-globin
   1141..2570    +  CDS            tdTomato (fragment): tandem dimeric (pseudo-monomeric) derivative of DsRed (Shaner et al., 2004) mammalian codon-optimized
   2591..3179    +  misc_feature   WPRE: woodchuck hepatitis virus posttranscriptional regulatory element
   3222..3343    -  polyA_signal   SV40 poly(A) signal: SV40 polyadenylation signal
   3366..3434    -  CDS            large T antigen (fragment): large T antigen from SV40 (simian virus 40)
   3505..3638    +  repeat_region  AAV2 ITR: inverted terminal repeat of adeno-associated virus serotype 2 inverted
   3632..3688    -  CDS            lacI (fragment): lac repressor; lacI; The lac repressor binds to the lac operator to inhibit transcription in E. coli. This inhibition can be relieved by adding lactose or isopropyl-β-D-thiogalactopyranoside (IPTG).
   3871..4459    -  rep_origin     ori: high-copy-number ColE1/pMB1/pBR322/pUC origin of replication
   4630..5490    -  CDS            AmpR: β-lactamase; bla; confers resistance to ampicillin, carbenicillin, and related antibiotics
   5491..5595    -  promoter       AmpR promoter: bla
   5648..6076    -  rep_origin     f1 ori (sequence partly withheld): f1 bacteriophage origin of replication; arrow indicates direction of (+) strand synthesis
   6081..3       -  CDS            lacZα (fragment) (across the origin): LacZα fragment of β-galactosidase; lacZ fragment
   6145..130     -  repeat_region  AAV2 ITR (fragment) (across the origin): inverted terminal repeat of adeno-associated virus serotype 2 inverted
