[The description below was written by a language model from this plasmid's Addgene catalogue record and pLannotate feature annotations shown in this document.]
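Description:
pENN.AAV.SV40-si-HBV is an AAV transfer plasmid built on the pENN.AAV.SV40 backbone and designed to express a small interfering RNA directed against hepatitis B virus. It is maintained in E. coli as a high-copy plasmid through a ColE1/pUC-type origin and selected with ampicillin via the β-lactamase gene and its native promoter. An f1 origin and small remnants of lacZα and lacI are also present in the backbone. The recorded growth strain is a recombination-deficient one, a common choice for preserving the repeat-rich AAV inverted terminal repeats.

In the annotated 6.1 kb sequence, two AAV2 ITRs (one detected only as a fragment spanning the numbering origin) flank the cassette that would be packaged into recombinant AAV particles. Between them lie a CMV enhancer fragment, pieces of chicken β-actin-derived hybrid and chimeric introns, a tdTomato coding sequence (annotated as a fragment), a WPRE to boost transcript stability and expression, and an SV40 polyadenylation signal with an adjacent scrap of large T antigen sequence. The enhancer and intron pieces resemble a CAG/CB-type Pol II promoter arrangement, although no core promoter was annotated.

The feature table does not mark the si-HBV element itself, and the catalogue entry leaves the 5′ cloning site unknown, so its exact position, and whether it is embedded in the intron or elsewhere in the tdTomato transcript, is not stated. The red fluorescent reporter would plausibly mark cells receiving the construct. The stated use is siRNA-mediated knockdown of HBV, delivered by transfection or as an AAV vector.
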