Addgene plasmid #187863: pENN.AAV.SV40-si-HBV
Purpose: a human siRNA-expressing plasmid targeting HBV
Depositing lab: Yan Zeng. Depositing organization: Nanjing Agricultural University.
Backbone
  Vector backbone: pENN.AAV.SV40
  Vector type: AAV
Growth in bacteria
  Bacterial resistance: Ampicillin, 100 μg/mL
  Growth temperature: 37°C
  Growth strain: NEB Stable
  Copy number: High Copy
Gene/Insert
  Gene/Insert name: si-HBV
  gRNA/shRNA sequence: UGAGAGUCCAAGAGUCCUCUU
  Species: H. sapiens (human)
  Cloning method: Restriction Enzyme; 5′ cloning site unknown (unknown if destroyed)
Terms and licenses: Academic/Nonprofit Terms; Industry Terms: Not Available to Industry
How to cite: pENN.AAV.SV40-si-HBV was a gift from Yan Zeng (Addgene plasmid # 187863 ; http://n2t.net/addgene:187863 ; RRID:Addgene_187863)
